Addgene plasmid #219728: pNK887
Purpose: MoClo-compatible Level 0 - promoter vector carrying promoter MinSyn110
Depositing lab: Alexander Mishin. Depositing organization: Planta LLC. Publication: Systematic Comparison of Plant Promoters in Nicotiana spp. Expression Systems. Shakhova ES, Markina NM, Mitiouchkina T, Bugaeva EN, Karataeva TA, Palkina KA, Fakhranurova LI, Yampolsky IV, Sarkisyan KS, Mishin AS. Int J Mol Sci. 2022 Dec 6;23(23):15441. doi: 10.3390/ijms232315441. PubMed 36499768.
Backbone
  Vector backbone: Level 0 - promoter -like
  Backbone size w/o insert (bp): 2251
  Vector type: Plant Expression, Synthetic Biology
Growth in bacteria
  Bacterial resistance: Spectinomycin, 50 μg/mL
  Growth temperature: 37°C
  Growth strain: DH5alpha
  Copy number: High Copy
Gene/Insert
  Gene/Insert name: promoter MinSyn110
  Species: Synthetic
  Insert size (bp): 285
  Promoter: MinSyn110
  Cloning method: Restriction Enzyme; 5′ cloning site BbsI (destroyed during cloning); 3′ cloning site BbsI (destroyed during cloning)
  Sequencing primers: 5′ gagcgaggaagcggaagagcgccc; 3′ accattattatcatgacattaacc
Terms and licenses: Academic/Nonprofit Terms; Industry Terms: Not Available to Industry
How to cite: pNK887 was a gift from Alexander Mishin (Addgene plasmid # 219728 ; http://n2t.net/addgene:219728 ; RRID:Addgene_219728)
