[The description below was written by a language model from this plasmid's Addgene catalogue record and pLannotate feature annotations shown in this document.]
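Description:
pNK887 is a small MoClo-compatible Level 0 part plasmid that stores a single promoter module, the synthetic plant promoter MinSyn110, for Golden Gate assembly of plant expression constructs. The sequenced plasmid is 2,538 nt, consistent with the recorded 285 bp insert in a roughly 2.25 kb "Level 0 promoter-like" backbone. It is maintained in E. coli at high copy from a ColE1/pUC-type origin and selected with spectinomycin. Resistance is conferred by the aadA aminoglycoside adenylyltransferase gene, which lies downstream of an annotated bla (AmpR) promoter. The short integrase, gentamicin acetyltransferase and lacI fragments in the automated annotation are most plausibly remnants of the integron-derived resistance cassette and backbone rather than functional genes.

The promoter was inserted through BbsI sites that were destroyed during cloning, as is usual when a part is domesticated into a Level 0 acceptor. The record does not state which enzyme releases the part or which fusion overhangs flank it. The only annotated feature within the insert region is a 23 nt match to the CaMV 35S promoter, which suggests that MinSyn110 contains a short 35S-related element. The record does not otherwise describe its composition. The plasmid has no coding sequence, terminator or plant selection marker, so it is not an expression vector on its own. It supplies the promoter for combination with other Level 0 parts into transcription units. The associated work compared plant promoters systematically in Nicotiana expression systems, where MinSyn110 would be one of the candidates tested for driving transgene expression.
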