Features (pLannotate 1.2.2; 7 found; start..end, strand, type, name):
    174..762     +  rep_origin     ori: high-copy-number ColE1/pMB1/pBR322/pUC origin of replication
    945..994     +  CDS            lacI (fragment): lac repressor; lacI; The lac repressor binds to the lac operator to inhibit transcription in E. coli. This inhibition can be relieved by adding lactose or isopropyl-β-D-thiogalactopyranoside (IPTG).
   1177..1199    +  promoter       CaMV 35S promoter (fragment): strong constitutive promoter from cauliflower mosaic virus
   1424..1528    +  promoter       AmpR promoter: bla
   1519..1599    -  CDS            int (fragment): INT2_ECOLX - Protein inferred from homology: Swiss-Prot protein existence level 3. Putative integrase believed to be involved in the insertion of antibiotic resistance genes into plasmids and transposons. From Escherichia coli.
   1687..1743    +  CDS            GmR (fragment): gentamycin acetyltransferase; aacC1; confers resistance to gentamycin
   1750..2538    +  CDS            aadA: S3AD_ECOLX - Experimental evidence at protein level: Swiss-Prot protein existence level 1. Mediates bacterial resistance to the antibiotics streptomycin and spectinomycin. From Escherichia coli.
>Addgene plasmid #219728 | pNK887 | addgene full sequence | sequence record 437059 | Addgene NGS Result
TAACTGTCAGACCAAGTTTACTCATATATACTTTAGATTGATTTAAAACTTCATTTTTAATTTAAAAGGA
TCTAGGTGAAGATCCTTTTTGATAATCTCATGACCAAAATCCCTTAACGTGAGTTTTCGTTCCACTGAGC
GTCAGACCCCGTAGAAAAGATCAAAGGATCTTCTTGAGATCCTTTTTTTCTGCGCGTAATCTGCTGCTTG
CAAACAAAAAAACCACCGCTACCAGCGGTGGTTTGTTTGCCGGATCAAGAGCTACCAACTCTTTTTCCGA
AGGTAACTGGCTTCAGCAGAGCGCAGATACCAAATACTGTTCTTCTAGTGTAGCCGTAGTTAGGCCACCA
CTTCAAGAACTCTGTAGCACCGCCTACATACCTCGCTCTGCTAATCCTGTTACCAGTGGCTGCTGCCAGT
GGCGATAAGTCGTGTCTTACCGGGTTGGACTCAAGACGATAGTTACCGGATAAGGCGCAGCGGTCGGGCT
GAACGGGGGGTTCGTGCACACAGCCCAGCTTGGAGCGAACGACCTACACCGAACTGAGATACCTACAGCG
TGAGCTATGAGAAAGCGCCACGCTTCCCGAAGGGAGAAAGGCGGACAGGTATCCGGTAAGCGGCAGGGTC
GGAACAGGAGAGCGCACGAGGGAGCTTCCAGGGGGAAACGCCTGGTATCTTTATAGTCCTGTCGGGTTTC
GCCACCTCTGACTTGAGCGTCGATTTTTGTGATGCTCGTCAGGGGGGCGGAGCCTATGGAAAAACGCCAG
CAACGCGGCCTTTTTACGGTTCCTGGCCTTTTGCTGGCCTTTTGCTCACATGTTCTTTCCTGCGTTATCC
CCTGATTCTGTGGATAACCGTATTACCGCCTTTGAGTGAGCTGATACCGCTCGCCGCAGCCGAACGACCG
AGCGCAGCGAGTCAGTGAGCGAGGAAGCGGAAGAGCGCCCAATACGCAAACCGCCTCTCCCCGCGCGTTG
GCCGATTCATTAATCACTCTGTGGTCTCAGGAGGCGTGTCGTTTTAGTGAGGGTGGGAGCCACCACACAT
GTAGGCTATCAGCTTAGCAATCGAAAGGACAGTATGTGTACAGGGCTCACTAGCAAGTGGATAAACTGGT
ACTTGTGTATGAAGATAAGATAATAATGTTGAAGATAAGATAGCAAGACCTCTACAACTGACGTAAGGGA
TGACGCACACTGCTAGGAGGACATGACGTAAGCCATGACGTCTACCGATGCTGATCCTATATAAGGTTTT
GCTATTCATTGAAAGCAGTAGTGACTGATTTGTATATATACTTGAGACCACGAAGTGGCTCTTCAGTGGA
CGAAAGGGCCTCGTGATACGCCTATTTTTATAGGTTAATGTCATGATAATAATGGTTTCTTAGACGTCAG
GTGGCACTTTTCGGGGAAATGTGCGCGGAACCCCTATTTGTTTATTTTTCTAAATACATTCAAATATGTA
TCCGCTCATGAGACAATAACCCTGATAAATGCTTCAATAATATTGAAAAAGGAAGAGTATGCGCTCACGC
AACTGGTCCAGAACCTTGACCGAACGCAGCGGTGGTAACGGCGCAGTGGCGGTTTTCATGGCTTGTTATG
ACTGTTTTTTTTTGGGGTACAGTCTATGCCTCGGGCATCCAAGCAGCAAGCGCGTTACGCCGTGGGTCGA
TGTTTGATGTTATGGAGCAGCAACGATGTTACGCAGCAGGGCAGTCGCCCTAAAACAAAGTTAAACATCA
TGAGGGAAGCGGTGATCGCCGAAGTATCGACTCAACTATCAGAGGTAGTTGGCGTCATCGAGCGCCATCT
CGAACCGACGTTGCTGGCCGTACATTTGTACGGCTCCGCAGTGGATGGCGGCCTGAAGCCACACAGCGAT
ATTGATTTGCTGGTTACGGTGACCGTAAGGCTTGATGAAACAACGCGGCGAGCTTTGATCAACGACCTTT
TGGAAACTTCGGCTTCCCCTGGAGAGAGCGAGATTCTCCGCGCTGTAGAAGTCACCATTGTTGTGCACGA
CGACATCATTCCGTGGCGTTATCCAGCTAAGCGCGAACTGCAATTTGGAGAATGGCAGCGCAATGACATT
CTTGCAGGTATCTTCGAGCCAGCCACGATCGACATTGATCTGGCTATCTTGCTGACAAAAGCAAGAGAAC
ATAGCGTTGCCTTGGTAGGTCCAGCGGCGGAGGAACTCTTTGATCCGGTTCCTGAACAGGATCTATTTGA
GGCGCTAAATGAAACCTTAACGCTATGGAACTCGCCGCCCGACTGGGCTGGCGATGAGCGAAATGTAGTG
CTTACGTTGTCCCGCATTTGGTACAGCGCAGTAACCGGCAAAATCGCGCCGAAGGATGTCGCTGCCGACT
GGGCAATGGAGCGCCTGCCGGCCCAGTATCAGCCCGTCATACTTGAAGCTAGACAGGCTTATCTTGGACA
AGAAGAAGATCGCTTGGCCTCGCGCGCAGATCAGTTGGAAGAATTTGTCCATTACGTAAAAGGCGAGATC
ACCAAGGTAGTCGGCAAA
